>Addgene plasmid #20319 | pTE-28S15-0X | depositor full sequence | sequence record 9554 | Author sequence
CCCCTCGAGGTCGACGGTATCGATTTAATTAATATGCATCAATTGATTTAAATACTAGTGTTAACTATTT
AATTGGGGACCCTAGAGGTCCCCTTTTTTATTTTAAAAATTTTTTCNAAGGGGACCTCTAGGGTCCCCAG
CTGGCTAGCGAGTCATGAGGTNACCATGGTCATTAGGAGCCGCTCTCGCACTTCAGCTGCTTCTCCAAGC
CGCAGATGATCAGCTCCAGGCCGAACAAGAAGGCCGGCTCGGCGCCCTGGTGGTCGAACAGCTCGATGGC
CTGGCGCAGCAACGGCGGCATGCTGTCGGTGGTCGGGGTCTCGCGCTCCTCCTTGGCGGCCGTGTGCTCC
TGGTCCTCCAACACGCAGCCCAGGGTGAAGTGGCCCACGGCCGACAGGGCGTACAACGCGTTCTCCAGCG
AGAAGCCGTTCTCGGTCATGAAGCGCAGCTGGGTCTCCACGGTGTCGTACTGCTTCTCGTCCGGGCGGGT
GCCCAGGTGCACCTTGGCGCCGTCGCGGTAGCGCAGCAGCGCGCGGCGGAACGACATGGCGTTGTTGCGC
AGGAACGACTGCCACGACTCGCCGGCCGCCGGCAGCGAGTAGTCGTGGTGGCGCGCCAGGATCTCCACCG
CCAGGGCGTCCAGCAGGGCCCGCTTGTTCTTGACGTGCCAGTACAGGGTCGGCTGCTCGACGCCCAGCTT
CTGGGCCAGCTTGCGGGTGGTCACGCCCTCGATGCCGACCTCGTTGCCCAGGGCCAGGGCGGAGTTGATG
ACCTTGGACTTGTCCAGGCGGGACATTGCGAAGTGATTCCTCCTGATGGTACCGCGGATCGTGCTCATTT
CGGGCGGCGAATCTCTCGGCGTCGAAATGATGTATGCCGTGCTGGTCGTACACACGGGTACTCCCAGAGC
CTACTCGACCGAGCACACGCAGGACAAACTCGCCCACCCCGGGTGGGTTCTCCCGCTCGTCAGAGACCCT
TCTCACACCGGGCCTGTGCGTGCGAACGCACAGATCAACGCCGGGATGGCGTAGAGCTCACTGCGCAGCA
CCGTGGGGATGCGGCCGATCATCACGTCGCGGATCGTGCCGCCTCCCACGGCCGTGACGGTGCCGACGAT
CCAATATTTCTAGTAGATCTGATATCCTCGAGGCATGCCACGTGCCTGCAGGTTTAAACGCGGCCGCAAA
CAGTATTAAACGCAAAAAGGCCATCCGTCAGGATGGCCTTCTGCTTAGCTAATCAACTAGTTCTAGCTGC
ATTAATGAATCGGCCAACGCGCGGGGAGAGGCGGTTTGCGTATTGGGCGCTCTTCCGCTTCCTCGCTCAC
TGACTCGCTGCGCTCGGTCGTTCGGCTGCGGCGAGCGGTATCAGCTCACTCAAAGGCGGTAATACGGTTA
TCCACAGAATCAGGGGATAACGCAGGAAAGAACATGTGAGCAAAAGGCCAGCAAAAGGCCAGGAACCGTA
AAAAGGCCGCGTTGCTGGCGTTTTTCCATAGGCTCCGCCCCCCTGACGAGCATCACAAAAATCGACGCTC
AAGTCAGAGGTGGCGAAACCCGACAGGACTATAAAGATACCAGGCGTTTCCCCCTGGAAGCTCCCTCGTG
CGCTCTCCTGTTCCGACCCTGCCGCTTACCGGATACCTGTCCGCCTTTCTCCCTTCGGGAAGCGTGGCGC
TTTCTCATAGCTCACGCTGTAGGTATCTCAGTTCGGTGTAGGTCGTTCGCTCCAAGCTGGGCTGTGTGCA
CGAACCCCCCGTTCAGCCCGACCGCTGCGCCTTATCCGGTAACTATCGTCTTGAGTCCAACCCGGTAAGA
CACGACTTATCGCCACTGGCAGCAGCCACTGGTAACAGGATTAGCAGAGCGAGGTATGTAGGCGGTGCTA
CAGAGTTCTTGAAGTGGTGGCCTAACTACGGCTACACTAGAAGGACAGTATTTGGTATCTGCGCTCTGCT
GAAGCCAGTTACCTTCGGAAAAAGAGTTGGTAGCTCTTGATCCGGCAAACAAACCACCGCTGGTAGCGGT
GGTTTTTTTGTTTGCAAGCAGCAGATTACGCGCAGAAAAAAAGGATCTCAAGAAGATCCTTTGATCTTTT
CTACGGGGTCTGACGCTCAGTGGAACGAAAACTCACGTTAAGGGATTTTGGTCATGAGATTATCAAAAAG
GATCTTCACCTAGATCCTTTTAAATTAAAAATGAAGTTTTAAATCAATCTAAAGTATATATGAGTAAACT
TGGTCTGACAGTTACCAATGCTTAATCAGTGAGGCACCTATCTCAGCGATCTGTCTATTTCGTTCATCCA
TAGTTGCCTGACTCCCCGGACGTGGCCGACCAGCCCGTCATCGTCAACGCCTGACCGCGGTGCGGACAGG
CCGTGTCGCGACCGGCCGTGCGGAATTAAGCCGGCCCGTACCCTGTGAATAGAGGTCCGCTGTGACACAA
GAATCCCTGTTACTTCTCGACCGTATTGATTCGGATGATTCCTACGCGAGCCTGCGGAACGACCAGGAAT
TCTGGGAGCCGCTGGCCCGCCGAGCCCTGGAGGAGCTCGGGCTGCCGGTGCCGCCGGTGCTGCGGGTGCC
CGGCGAGAGCACCAACCCCGTACTGGTCGGCGAGCCCGACCCGGTGATCAAGCTGTTCGGCGAGCACTGG
TGCGGTCCGGAGAGCCTCGCGTCGGAGTCGGAGGCGTACGCGGTCCTGGCGGACGCCCCGGTGCCGGTGC
CCCGCCTCCTCGGCCGCGGCGAGCTGCGGCCCGGCACCGGAGCCTGGCCGTGGCCCTACCTGGTGATGAG
CCGGATGACCGGCACCACCTGGCGGTCCGCGATGGACGGCACGACCGACCGGAACGCGCTGCTCGCCCTG
GCCCGCGAACTCGGCCGGGTGCTCGGCCGGCTGCACAGGGTGCCGCTGACCGGGAACACCGTGCTCACCC
CCCATTCCGAGGTCTTCCCGGAACTGCTGCGGGAACGCCGCGCGGCGACCGTCGAGGACCACCGCGGGTG
GGGCTACCTCTCGCCCCGGCTGCTGGACCGCCTGGAGGACTGGCTGCCGGACGTGGACACGCTGCTGGCC
GGCCGCGAACCCCGGTTCGTCCACGGCGACCTGCACGGGACCAACATCTTCGTGGACCTGGCCGCGACCG
AGGTCACCGGGATCGTCGACTTCACCGACGTCTATGCGGGAGACTCCCGCTACAGCCTGGTGCAACTGCA
TCTCAACGCCTTCCGGGGCGACCGCGAGATCCTGGCCGCGCTGCTCGACGGGGCGCAGTGGAAGCGGACC
GAGGACTTCGCCCGCGAACTGCTCGCCTTCACCTTCCTGCACGACTTCGAGGTGTTCGAGGAGACCCCGC
TGGATCTCTCCGGCTTCACCGATCCGGAGGAACTGGCGCAGTTCCTCTGGGGGCCGCCGGACACCGCCCC
CGGCGCCTGACGCCCCGGGCCGCCCGGCGCCGCCCCCGGCCCCCGGCGGCCGGCCGCCCGGAGCCCCGCC
CGCGCTCGGGAGCCCCGGGCCCGCGCCGAAGCCCGCTGCTGCGAGCCCGGAGCGGGCCGGCCGACGGCGG
TGCGGGCCCGGCGGCGGACGCTCAGCAGCGGCGGGCGTGAAAGGCCCTGGCATCCTCGATCATCTCCTCC
AGGGTGGTCGGCCGAGCTTCCATCCCAGCTCGGCAAGGATCAACGAGGACAGTCGCACGACGAAGTTCTT
CTGGATCGCGCCCGTGCTGGAAGCACTCAACCTCGAAGCGTGTGGTTGCGGAGCCATCTAGCAACCACAC
GAAACATGCGCAACGAACCGCGCAACGAACAACGCCTAGAACTGGCCCTAGATGAGCTGACTCGTATCGT
TGGTAAACCTAGTTTGACCAGCATGTTTTAACTACGTTCGGTGAGCTGTCAACGGGGCCTGTAACGGCAC
AACGAACCGTGCAACGAGAGTGGCCACGGATGCCACCACAGGCACTACAACGGAGTTCGCCACGTACATC
ACCACAACCACCGATTCTGGCGGTGAGCTCCCCGATATTCAGCGGAAATGGCTTGGTATCGACCAAGATT
CGTAGAACCCCGTCTCGTCTGGCTGGTATTCAAAACGGGCGCAACGAAACACGCAACGAGACAGGCATGG
CCCAAACCAGAAAACTAGCGTCTACCAGGACTTTTACCTGTCCGACCCGTTGCAACGGAACCCCCCACGG
AACCCCCGCGACACCCGCTCCCCAATTGCGTTAGAACAGCGGTGGATTGTCGGCTTCGTTGTGGGCCTTT
TGAGCCGCTTCCTGTTCTGCCGCACGCTCTTTCCTCGCCCGATAGCCGAGTCGCTTAACGGTGTCCAGAT
GCAGCCCGAAATGTTTGGCCGTTTGCGGCCAAGAGTGGCCCTCGTCGTCGTGATAGGCGCGGATGCGTTC
GCGGCGTGCAGCCTGCTCGGCGAGCCACTCGCTGCGTTCCTGCGCCACGAGCCGGACGACGTGGCGTTCG
GATAGTCCGGTGATTCGAGCGCCTTCGGCGGCGGTCACGCGCCGCTTTTTGCGGACAGTCGGCTGCCGGT
TGTAGCCGTCGCTGTAGCCGTCGCTGTAGCCGTCGCTCATAGCAATGCCTCCATGGCTGACGCGGACTTT
GCGCGCCGCGCAACTGTGCTCGCCGCCGTGCGCGCTGCTGCGCCCTTCCGCGAGATGGCCGACTGGCGCG
CACTGAGTGTGGCCTCGTAGACCACGATCCCGTCCGCCCAAATGCGCGACTTGGTTGTGATCCAACGCCA
AATGCTGTTGGCGATGGCGCGGACCTCGCTGTCCGGTAGCGGTCCGGGACACACGTCGTTGCACGGGAAT
TCGGCGTTTCGCGCGTGGCACTCGGCATAGATCGCGCGGCCGAGTCCGTCCACGTTCCGGGTCGGCAGGT
AGATCCGCATGAGGGCGGGACGATAGGCCCACAACCTGACGGAATCGAACAGTGCGCAATTCCGCCCTAG
CGGCGTCGGAGCCGCTTTGTACGTGGTCTGCTGACGCCAGCGCGGCGGTGGCATGTTCGCGCCGAGCTCG
GCCTCGATGTGGCTGAGTGTGTAGAGATCTGAGTGGAGCCATTCCGTTTCCCAGGCGATGTGGCCGGGGT
TTTTGGTCATGAGGCCTGAGTAACTGCGGTCGCCGTCGACGGCGCGCCGAAGGCCTTCGGCGCACGCCGC
CATGTATGCGAGCGGCTTACGCCGCGCGTATTCGGTGCGTGGAACAGGGGCGTTGAGTGCCCACACTGCG
TGTGCGTGGCCGTTGGCGCGATTGCCCACGATCGCGTTGGGCAGCGGATGGGACCCCCGGGCGCTGAGCG
CTCGGAGCGCTGCGTCTGGATGGTCTACGTCCACGACCAGCAGGTTTGCCAGCGCTGTTGGGTTCGCCTC
GATGTACCGGCGGCCTAGGGCCGACGCGCGGCTTTGGCGGTAGATCCCCTCGAGCAGATCGTCGCTTGCC
AGCGGCCAGTACGGCAGCCAGAGCTGCTCAAATTCGTCGGCGACGTGGCTCACGCTTGGTAGTAGACCAC
GATTAATCACCGGTGTATGGTCCGACACGAGCTCCAAGTCAGATATTTCGCTGAGGGGCCACCCCACAAC
TGCACACTCCCCCGCTCTCCCGTCGAGCCCTGGTGGTGGAACACCAGCGACAGCCGAGCACCCCCAACCA
CCTGTACCAACCAGGAGGAACACATGCGTCGTTTCGAGGACGTTTCCGGGCCGCTGAGAGCCGCTGTGGC
GGCCGTACACGCCGCCTTAGACCCGTTAGACCCCCTGCCGCCTGAATGCGCGGGTACGAGCCACACAGCG
CCCGAACTTACGGAGCTGGTGGGCTCACCTGGCTTTATGGCGTACGAATCGGCTGTGTGCGACCTGTTGG
GCGAGGTGAGGTACGCGCTACTCACGCTGGCAAGGGCGACACAGCCGCCCCACCGAGCCCGCACGGCCGC
GCGCGGTGTCAACAACCGGGTGAGTCGTGCACACCAGCAGGTGTTCGAGGCTTGGCTCGAAGTGCAGGAC
ATCGTGGCGAACGCCGCCCGATGAGCCGCGCCTTACGCTGGCTGCCAGCCGTTCGCGGGCTGGTTGGTGC
AGCGCGTCGAGCGGTTAGAGGCCCTGCGGTGTTCCACCACCGCAGGCCTCGCCCTTTTTAAGGCTGAATT
TGCTTGTCTCCGAATCCAACTGGCTTGTCCAAGGGTGTATCTACGCTTAATCCAAAGTTCAAACGAGGGG
ATTACACATGACCAACTTCGATAACGTTCTCGGCTCGATGATCCCCGGCGGGCCC
Features (pLannotate 1.2.2; 8 found; start..end, strand, type, name):
    176..796     -  CDS            tetR: TETR2_ECOLX - Experimental evidence at protein level: Swiss-Prot protein existence level 1. TetR is the repressor of the tetracycline resistance element; its N-terminal region forms a helix-turn-helix structure and binds DNA. Binding of tetracycline to TetR reduces the repressor affinity for the tetracycline resistance gene (tetA) promoter operator sites. From Escherichia coli.
   1016..1120    -  CDS            Y4104_STRCO (fragment): Protein inferred from homology: Swiss-Prot protein existence level 3. From Streptomyces coelicolor (strain ATCC BAA-471 / A3(2) / M145).
   1205..1232    -  terminator     rrnB T2 terminator: transcription terminator T2 from the E. coli rrnB gene
   1255..1310    -  CDS            lacI (fragment): lac repressor; lacI; The lac repressor binds to the lac operator to inhibit transcription in E. coli. This inhibition can be relieved by adding lactose or isopropyl-β-D-thiogalactopyranoside (IPTG).
   1493..2081    -  rep_origin     ori: high-copy-number ColE1/pMB1/pBR322/pUC origin of replication
   2253..2328    -  CDS            bla(M) (fragment): β-lactamase lacking the signal sequence; bla(M); allows cytosolic expression of β-lactamase
   2445..3437    +  CDS            hyg: KHYB_STRHY - Experimental evidence at protein level: Swiss-Prot protein existence level 1. The aminoglycoside phosphotransferases achieve inactivation of their antibiotic substrates by phosphorylation. From Streptomyces hygroscopicus.
   6279..24      -  misc_feature   MCS (fragment) (across the origin): pBluescript multiple cloning site
