[The description below was written by a language model from this plasmid's Addgene catalogue record and pLannotate feature annotations shown in this document.]
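Description:
pTE-28S15-0X is a bacterial expression plasmid built on the pTE-mcs backbone. It carries a tetracycline repressor expression cassette developed as part of work on improved TetR proteins for regulated gene silencing in mycobacteria. The insert, Psmyc-tetR#28, is about 1.15 kb and was cloned between PacI and NotI sites, both of which were retained. It consists of a synthetic gene derived from Tn10 tetR, placed, as the insert name indicates, under the Psmyc promoter. The feature table identifies the tetR coding sequence on the reverse strand. Upstream of it lies a short fragment with homology to a Streptomyces coelicolor protein, which falls where the promoter would be expected, although the promoter itself is not annotated. TetR binds tet operator sequences through its N-terminal helix-turn-helix domain and releases them when tetracycline-class inducers are bound, so a plasmid like this supplies the repressor half of a tet-controlled expression or silencing system.

The 6,285 nt depositor sequence contains a ColE1/pMB1-type origin for propagation in E. coli, although the catalogue lists the plasmid as low copy. Selection is by a hygromycin phosphotransferase gene from Streptomyces hygroscopicus, a marker that works in both E. coli and mycobacteria. An rrnB T2 terminator and small remnants of lacI, β-lactamase and a pBluescript polylinker are also detected, and these appear to be cloning relics rather than functional parts. Roughly 2.8 kb downstream of the hygromycin gene is unannotated, and the record does not state what it carries, for example whether it holds elements for maintenance in mycobacteria. The depositor notes minor sequence discrepancies with the repository's sequencing that are not expected to affect function.
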