Addgene plasmid #20319: pTE-28S15-0X
Depositing lab: Dirk Schnappinger. Depositing organization: Cornell University. Publication: Improved tetracycline repressors for gene silencing in mycobacteria. Klotzsche M, Ehrt S, Schnappinger D. Nucleic Acids Res. 2009 Apr;37(6):1778-88. doi: 10.1093/nar/gkp015. Epub 2009 Jan 27. PubMed 19174563.
Backbone
  Vector backbone: pTE-mcs
  Backbone size w/o insert (bp): 5133
  Vector type: Bacterial Expression
Growth in bacteria
  Bacterial resistance: Hygromycin, 200 μg/mL
  Growth temperature: 37°C
  Growth strain: DH5alpha
  Copy number: Low Copy
Gene/Insert
  Gene/Insert name: Psmyc-tetR#28
  Species: synthetic gene derived from Tn10 tetR
  Insert size (bp): 1152
  Cloning method: Restriction Enzyme; 5′ cloning site PacI (not destroyed); 3′ cloning site NotI (not destroyed)
  Sequencing primers: 5′ n/a
Terms and licenses: Academic/Nonprofit Terms; Industry Terms: Not Available to Industry
Depositor comments: There are minor discrepancies between depositor's and Addgene's sequence. Depositor is aware of these and thinks they should not have any affect on function.
How to cite: pTE-28S15-0X was a gift from Dirk Schnappinger (Addgene plasmid # 20319 ; http://n2t.net/addgene:20319 ; RRID:Addgene_20319)
