>Addgene plasmid #20319 | pTE-28S15-0X | addgene partial sequence | sequence record 26127 | 20319 with pBluescriptKS
TTTAAATACTAGTGTTAACTATTTAATTGGGGACCCTAGAGGTCCCCTTTTTTATTTTAAAAATTTTTTC
AAGGGGACCTCTAGGGTCCCCAGCTGGCTAGCGAGTCATGAGGTCACCATGGTCATTAGGAGCCGCTCTC
GCACTTCAGCTGCTTCTCCAAGCCGCAGATGATCAGCTCCAGGCCGAACAAGAAGGCCGGCTCGGCGCCC
TGGTGGTCGAACAGCTCGATGGCCTGGCGCAGCAACGGCGGCATGCTGTCGGTGGTCGGGGTCTCGCGCT
CCTCCTTGGCGGCCGTGTGCTCCTGGTCCTCCAACACGCAGCCCAGGGTGAAGTGGCCCACGGCCGACAG
GGCGTACAACGCGTTCTCCAGCGAGAAGCCGTTCTCGGTCATGAAGCGCAGCTGGGTCTCCACGGTGTCG
TACTGCTTCTCGTCCGGGCGGGTGCCCAGGTGCACCTTGGCGCCGTCGCGGTAGCGCAGCAGCGCGCGGC
GGAACGACATGGCGTTGTTGCGCAGGAACGACTGCCACGACTCGCCGGCCGCCGGCAGCGAGTAGTCGTG
GTGGCGCGCCA
