>Addgene plasmid #20319 | pTE-28S15-0X | addgene partial sequence | sequence record 26128 | 20319 with pBR322ori-F 5'-GGGAAACGCCTGGTATCTTT
GAGCGTCGATTTTTGTGATGCTCGTCAGGGGGGCGGAGCCTATGGAAAAACGCCAGCAACGCGGCCTTTT
TACGGTTCCTGGCCTTTTGCTGGCCTTTTGCTCACATGTTCTTTCCTGCGTTATCCCCTGATTCTGTGGA
TAACCGTATTACCGCCTTTGAGTGAGCTGATACCGCTCGCCGCAGCCGAACGACCGAGCGCAGCGAGTCA
GTGAGCGAGGAAGCGGAAGAGCGCCCAATACGCAAACCGCCTCTCCCCGCGCGTTGGCCGATTCATTAAT
GCAGCTAGAACTAGTTGATTAGCTAAGCAGAAGGCCATCCTGACGGATGGCCTTTTTGCGTTTAATACTG
TTTGCGGCCGCGTTTAAACCTGCAGGCACGTGGCATGCCTCGAGGATATCAGATCTACTAGAAATATTGG
ATCGTCGGCACCGTCACGGCCGTGGGAGGCGGCACGATCCGCGACGTGATGATCGGCCGCATCCCCACGG
TGCTGCGCAGTGAGCTCTACGCCATCCCGGCGTTGATCTGTGCGTTCGCACGCACAGGCCCGGTGTGAGA
AGGGTCTCTGACGAGCGGGAGAACCCACCCGGGGTGGGCGAGTTTGTCCTGCGTGTGCTCGGTCGAGTAG
GCTCTGGGAGTACCCGTGTGTACGACCAGCACGGCATACATCATTTCGACGCCGAGAGATTCGCCGCCCG
AAATGAGCACGATCCGCGGTACCATCAGGAGGAATCACTTCGCAATGTCCCGCCTGGACAAGTC
